Addgene plasmid #48833: pGGD001
Purpose: Provides linker:GFP as GreenGate C-terminal tag module.
Depositing lab: Jan Lohmann. Depositing organization: Universitaet Heidelberg. Publication: GreenGate - A Novel, Versatile, and Efficient Cloning System for Plant Transgenesis. Lampropoulos A, Sutikovic Z, Wenzl C, Maegele I, Lohmann JU, Forner J. PLoS One. 2013 Dec 20;8(12):e83043. doi: 10.1371/journal.pone.0083043. PubMed 24376629.
Backbone
  Vector backbone: pUC19
  Backbone size w/o insert (bp): 2686
  Vector type: Golden Gate compatible cloning vector
Growth in bacteria
  Bacterial resistance: Ampicillin, 100 μg/mL
  Growth temperature: 37°C
  Growth strain: Mach1
  Copy number: High Copy
Gene/Insert
  Gene/Insert name: Linker:GFP
  Species: Synthetic
  Insert size (bp): 821
  Cloning method: Unknown
Terms and licenses: Academic/Nonprofit Terms; Industry Terms: Not Available to Industry
Depositor comments: This plasmid is designed for Golden Gate cloning using the BsaI enzyme. Plasmid Features (listed as bp in full plasmid sequence): BsaI site #1 = 2241-2251bp linker-GFP = 2252-3072bp BsaI site #2 = 3073-3083bp
How to cite: pGGD001 was a gift from Jan Lohmann (Addgene plasmid # 48833 ; http://n2t.net/addgene:48833 ; RRID:Addgene_48833)
