[The description below was written by a language model from this plasmid's Addgene catalogue record and pLannotate feature annotations shown in this document.]
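Description:
pGGD001 is an entry module of the GreenGate system, a Golden Gate-based cloning toolkit for assembling plant transformation constructs. It is built on a pUC19 backbone and is maintained in E. coli as a high-copy plasmid through the ColE1/pUC-type origin, with selection on ampicillin via the β-lactamase gene and its native promoter. The deposited full sequence is about 3.5 kb. The annotation also picks up typical cloning-vector remnants around the insert: a CAP binding site, lac promoter and operator, a lacZα fragment, short lacI, bom and rop fragments, and flanking SP6 and T7 phage promoters that face the insert from either side.

The payload is a synthetic 821 bp linker:GFP cassette, which the feature table identifies as an EGFP-type coding sequence preceded by roughly 100 bp corresponding to the linker. It is bracketed directly by two BsaI recognition sites. Because BsaI is a type IIS enzyme that cuts outside its recognition sequence, digestion releases the module with defined overhangs. These let it be ligated in a fixed position and orientation with other GreenGate modules in a one-pot reaction, leaving the enzyme sites behind in the backbone.

The plasmid carries no plant promoter or terminator of its own. In the GreenGate scheme it fills the C-terminal tag slot, so the linker-GFP is fused in frame downstream of a coding sequence module to give a fluorescently tagged protein, with expression elements and the plant selection marker supplied by other modules and the destination vector. The record does not state the specific overhang sequences or the linker composition.
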