Features (pLannotate 1.2.2; 13 found; start..end, strand, type, name):
     96..200     +  promoter       AmpR promoter: bla
    201..1061    +  CDS            AmpR: β-lactamase; bla; confers resistance to ampicillin, carbenicillin, and related antibiotics
   1232..1820    +  rep_origin     ori: high-copy-number ColE1/pMB1/pBR322/pUC origin of replication
   2003..2095    +  CDS            lacI (fragment): lac repressor; lacI; The lac repressor binds to the lac operator to inhibit transcription in E. coli. This inhibition can be relieved by adding lactose or isopropyl-β-D-thiogalactopyranoside (IPTG).
   2108..2129    +  protein_bind   CAP binding site: CAP binding activates transcription in the presence of cAMP. E. coli catabolite activator protein
   2144..2174    +  promoter       lac promoter: promoter for the E. coli lac operon
   2182..2198    +  protein_bind   lac operator: The lac repressor binds to the lac operator to inhibit transcription in E. coli. This inhibition can be relieved by adding lactose or isopropyl-β-D-thiogalactopyranoside (IPTG). lac repressor encoded by lacI
   2212..2230    +  promoter       SP6 promoter: promoter for bacteriophage SP6 RNA polymerase
   2353..3071    +  CDS            EGFP (fragment): the original enhanced GFP (Yang et al., 1996) mammalian codon-optimized
   3094..3112    -  promoter       T7 promoter: promoter for bacteriophage T7 RNA polymerase
   3114..3266    +  CDS            lacZα (fragment): LacZα fragment of β-galactosidase; lacZ fragment
   3272..3371    -  misc_feature   bom (fragment): basis of mobility region from pBR322
   3473..1       -  CDS            rop (fragment) (across the origin): Rop protein, which maintains plasmids at low copy number; rop
>Addgene plasmid #48833 | pGGD001 | depositor full sequence | sequence record 71234 | Full Sequence
GACGAAAGGGCCTCGTGATACGCCTATTTTTATAGGTTAATGTCATGATAATAATGGTTTCTTAGACGTC
AGGTGGCACTTTTCGGGGAAATGTGCGCGGAACCCCTATTTGTTTATTTTTCTAAATACATTCAAATATG
TATCCGCTCATGAGACAATAACCCTGATAAATGCTTCAATAATATTGAAAAAGGAAGAGTATGAGTATTC
AACATTTCCGTGTCGCCCTTATTCCCTTTTTTGCGGCATTTTGCCTTCCTGTTTTTGCTCACCCAGAAAC
GCTGGTGAAAGTAAAAGATGCTGAAGATCAGTTGGGTGCACGAGTGGGTTACATCGAACTGGATCTCAAC
AGCGGTAAGATCCTTGAGAGTTTTCGCCCCGAAGAACGTTTTCCAATGATGAGCACTTTTAAAGTTCTGC
TATGTGGCGCGGTATTATCCCGTATTGACGCCGGGCAAGAGCAACTCGGTCGCCGCATACACTATTCTCA
GAATGACTTGGTTGAGTACTCACCAGTCACAGAAAAGCATCTTACGGATGGCATGACAGTAAGAGAATTA
TGCAGTGCTGCCATAACCATGAGTGATAACACTGCGGCCAACTTACTTCTGACAACGATCGGAGGACCGA
AGGAGCTAACCGCTTTTTTGCACAACATGGGGGATCATGTAACTCGCCTTGATCGTTGGGAACCGGAGCT
GAATGAAGCCATACCAAACGACGAGCGTGACACCACGATGCCTGTAGCAATGGCAACAACGTTGCGCAAA
CTATTAACTGGCGAACTACTTACTCTAGCTTCCCGGCAACAATTAATAGACTGGATGGAGGCGGATAAAG
TTGCAGGACCACTTCTGCGCTCGGCCCTTCCGGCTGGCTGGTTTATTGCTGATAAATCTGGAGCCGGTGA
GCGTGGCTCTCGAGGTATCATTGCAGCACTGGGGCCAGATGGTAAGCCCTCCCGTATCGTAGTTATCTAC
ACGACGGGGAGTCAGGCAACTATGGATGAACGAAATAGACAGATCGCTGAGATAGGTGCCTCACTGATTA
AGCATTGGTAACTGTCAGACCAAGTTTACTCATATATACTTTAGATTGATTTAAAACTTCATTTTTAATT
TAAAAGGATCTAGGTGAAGATCCTTTTTGATAATCTCATGACCAAAATCCCTTAACGTGAGTTTTCGTTC
CACTGAGCGTCAGACCCCGTAGAAAAGATCAAAGGATCTTCTTGAGATCCTTTTTTTCTGCGCGTAATCT
GCTGCTTGCAAACAAAAAAACCACCGCTACCAGCGGTGGTTTGTTTGCCGGATCAAGAGCTACCAACTCT
TTTTCCGAAGGTAACTGGCTTCAGCAGAGCGCAGATACCAAATACTGTTCTTCTAGTGTAGCCGTAGTTA
GGCCACCACTTCAAGAACTCTGTAGCACCGCCTACATACCTCGCTCTGCTAATCCTGTTACCAGTGGCTG
CTGCCAGTGGCGATAAGTCGTGTCTTACCGGGTTGGACTCAAGACGATAGTTACCGGATAAGGCGCAGCG
GTCGGGCTGAACGGGGGGTTCGTGCACACAGCCCAGCTTGGAGCGAACGACCTACACCGAACTGAGATAC
CTACAGCGTGAGCTATGAGAAAGCGCCACGCTTCCCGAAGGGAGAAAGGCGGACAGGTATCCGGTAAGCG
GCAGGGTCGGAACAGGAGAGCGCACGAGGGAGCTTCCAGGGGGAAACGCCTGGTATCTTTATAGTCCTGT
CGGGTTTCGCCACCTCTGACTTGAGCGTCGATTTTTGTGATGCTCGTCAGGGGGGCGGAGCCTATGGAAA
AACGCCAGCAACGCGGCCTTTTTACGGTTCCTGGCCTTTTGCTGGCCTTTTGCTCACATGTTCTTTCCTG
CGTTATCCCCTGATTCTGTGGATAACCGTATTACCGCCTTTGAGTGAGCTGATACCGCTCGCCGCAGCCG
AACGACCGAGCGCAGCGAGTCAGTGAGCGAGGAAGCGGAAGAGCGCCCAATACGCAAACCGCCTCTCCCC
GCGCGTTGGCCGATTCATTAATGCAGCTGGCACGACAGGTTTCCCGACTGGAAAGCGGGCAGTGAGCGCA
ACGCAATTAATGTGAGTTAGCTCACTCATTAGGCACCCCAGGCTTTACACTTTATGCTTCCGGCTCGTAT
GTTGTGTGGAATTGTGAGCGGATAACAATTTCACACGAGCTATTTAGGTGACACTATAGAAGTGAAGCTT
GGTCTCATCAGGTGCCGCTAGTGCGATCGCATCAGGGAGTGGTTCCGGAAGCGGCTCTGGATCGGGCTCA
GGGAGTGGTTCCGGCAGCGGCTCTGGATCGGCGGCCGCTGCAATGGTGAGCAAGGGCGAGGAGCTGTTCA
CCGGGGTGGTGCCCATCCTGGTCGAGCTGGACGGCGACGTAAACGGCCACAAGTTCAGCGTGTCCGGCGA
GGGCGAGGGCGATGCCACCTACGGCAAGCTGACCCTGAAGTTCATCTGCACCACCGGCAAGCTGCCCGTG
CCCTGGCCCACCCTCGTGACCACCTTCACCTACGGCGTGCAGTGCTTCAGCCGCTACCCCGACCACATGA
AGCAGCACGACTTCTTCAAGTCCGCCATGCCCGAAGGCTACGTCCAGGAGCGCACCATCTTCTTCAAGGA
CGACGGCAACTACAAGACCCGCGCCGAGGTGAAGTTCGAGGGCGACACCCTGGTGAACCGCATCGAGCTG
AAGGGCATCGACTTCAAGGAGGACGGCAACATCCTGGGGCACAAGCTGGAGTACAACTACAACAGCCACA
ACGTCTATATCATGGCCGACAAGCAGAAGAACGGCATCAAGGTGAACTTCAAGATCCGCCACAACATCGA
GGACGGCAGCGTGCAGCTCGCCGACCACTACCAGCAGAACACCCCCATCGGCGACGGCCCCGTGCTGCTG
CCCGACAACCACTACCTGAGCACCCAGTCCGCCCTGAGCAAAGACCCCAACGAGAAGCGCGATCACATGG
TCCTGCTGGAGTTCGTGACCGCCGCCGGGATCACTCACGGCATGGACGAGCTGTACAAGTAGCTGCTGAG
ACCGAATTCTCGCCCTATAGTGAGTCGTATTACCTGGCCGTCGTTTTACAACGTCGTGACTGGGAAAACC
CTGGCGTTACCCAACTTAATCGCCTTGCAGCACATCCCCCTTTCGCCAGCTGGCGTAATAGCGAAGAGGC
CCGCACCGATCGCCCTTCCCAACAGTTGCGCAGCCTGAATGGCGAATGGCGCCTGATGCGGTATTTTCTC
CTTACGCATCTGTGCGGTATTTCACACCGCATATGGTGCACTCTCAGTACAATCTGCTCTGATGCCGCAT
AGTTAAGCCAGCCCCGACACCCGCCAACACCCGCTGACGCGCCCTGACGGGCTTGTCTGCTCCCGGCATC
CGCTTACAGACAAGCTGTGACCGTCTCCGGGAGCTGCATGTGTCAGAGGTTTTCACCGTCATCACCGAAA
CGCGCGA
