>Addgene plasmid #48833 | pGGD001 | depositor partial sequence | sequence record 71235 | linker:GFP coding sequence
GTGCCGCTAGTGCGATCGCATCAGGGAGTGGTTCCGGAAGCGGCTCTGGATCGGGCTCAGGGAGTGGTTC
CGGCAGCGGCTCTGGATCGGCGGCCGCTGCAATGGTGAGCAAGGGCGAGGAGCTGTTCACCGGGGTGGTG
CCCATCCTGGTCGAGCTGGACGGCGACGTAAACGGCCACAAGTTCAGCGTGTCCGGCGAGGGCGAGGGCG
ATGCCACCTACGGCAAGCTGACCCTGAAGTTCATCTGCACCACCGGCAAGCTGCCCGTGCCCTGGCCCAC
CCTCGTGACCACCTTCACCTACGGCGTGCAGTGCTTCAGCCGCTACCCCGACCACATGAAGCAGCACGAC
TTCTTCAAGTCCGCCATGCCCGAAGGCTACGTCCAGGAGCGCACCATCTTCTTCAAGGACGACGGCAACT
ACAAGACCCGCGCCGAGGTGAAGTTCGAGGGCGACACCCTGGTGAACCGCATCGAGCTGAAGGGCATCGA
CTTCAAGGAGGACGGCAACATCCTGGGGCACAAGCTGGAGTACAACTACAACAGCCACAACGTCTATATC
ATGGCCGACAAGCAGAAGAACGGCATCAAGGTGAACTTCAAGATCCGCCACAACATCGAGGACGGCAGCG
TGCAGCTCGCCGACCACTACCAGCAGAACACCCCCATCGGCGACGGCCCCGTGCTGCTGCCCGACAACCA
CTACCTGAGCACCCAGTCCGCCCTGAGCAAAGACCCCAACGAGAAGCGCGATCACATGGTCCTGCTGGAG
TTCGTGACCGCCGCCGGGATCACTCACGGCATGGACGAGCTGTACAAGTAG
