>Addgene plasmid #48833 | pGGD001 | addgene partial sequence | sequence record 72427 | Lac-promoter 5'-CACTTTATGCTTCCGGCTCG-3'
CACGAGCTATTTAGGTGACACTATAGAAGTGAAGCTTGGTCTCATCAGGTGCCGCTAGTGCGATCGCATC
AGGGAGTGGTTCCGGAAGCGGCTCTGGATCGGGCTCAGGGAGTGGTTCCGGCAGCGGCTCTGGATCGGCG
GCCGCTGCAATGGTGAGCAAGGGCGAGGAGCTGTTCACCGGGGTGGTGCCCATCCTGGTCGAGCTGGACG
GCGACGTAAACGGCCACAAGTTCAGCGTGTCCGGCGAGGGCGAGGGCGATGCCACCTACGGCAAGCTGAC
CCTGAAGTTCATCTGCACCACCGGCAAGCTGCCCGTGCCCTGGCCCACCCTCGTGACCACCTTCACCTAC
GGCGTGCAGTGCTTCAGCCGCTACCCCGACCACATGAAGCAGCACGACTTCTTCAAGTCCGCCATGCCCG
AAGGCTACGTCCAGGAGCGCACCATCTTCTTCAAGGACGACGGCAACTACAAGACCCGCGCCGAGGTGAA
GTTCGAGGGCGACACCCTGGTGAACCGCATCGAGCTGAAGGGCATCGACTTCAAGGAGGACGGCAACATC
CTGGGGCACAAGCTGGAGTACAACTACAACAGCCACAACGTCTATATCATGGCCGACAAGCAGAAGAACG
GCATCAAGGTGAACTTCAAGATCCGCCACAACATCGAGGACGGCAGCGTGCAGCTCGCCGACCACTACCA
GCAGAACACCCCCATCGGCGACGGCCCCGTGCTGCTGCCCGACAACCACTACCTGAGCACCCAGTCCGCC
CTGAGCAAAGACCCCAACGAGAAGCGCGATCACATGGTCCTGCTGGAGTTCGTGACCGCCGCCGGGATCA
CTCACGGCATGGACGAGCTGTACAAGTAGCTGCTGA
