>Addgene plasmid #48833 | pGGD001 | addgene partial sequence | sequence record 72507 | M13pUC-Fwd 5'-CCCAGTCACGACGTTGTAAAACG-3'
TCGGTCTCAGCAGCTACTTGTACAGCTCGTCCATGCCGTGAGTGATCCCGGCGGCGGTCACGAACTCCAG
CAGGACCATGTGATCGCGCTTCTCGTTGGGGTCTTTGCTCAGGGCGGACTGGGTGCTCAGGTAGTGGTTG
TCGGGCAGCAGCACGGGGCCGTCGCCGATGGGGGTGTTCTGCTGGTAGTGGTCGGCGAGCTGCACGCTGC
CGTCCTCGATGTTGTGGCGGATCTTGAAGTTCACCTTGATGCCGTTCTTCTGCTTGTCGGCCATGATATA
GACGTTGTGGCTGTTGTAGTTGTACTCCAGCTTGTGCCCCAGGATGTTGCCGTCCTCCTTGAAGTCGATG
CCCTTCAGCTCGATGCGGTTCACCAGGGTGTCGCCCTCGAACTTCACCTCGGCGCGGGTCTTGTAGTTGC
CGTCGTCCTTGAAGAAGATGGTGCGCTCCTGGACGTAGCCTTCGGGCATGGCGGACTTGAAGAAGTCGTG
CTGCTTCATGTGGTCGGGGTAGCGGCTGAAGCACTGCACGCCGTAGGTGAAGGTGGTCACGAGGGTGGGC
CAGGGCACGGGCAGCTTGCCGGTGGTGCAGATGAACTTCAGGGTCAGCTTGCCGTAGGTGGCATCGCCCT
CGCCCTCGCCGGACACGCTGAACTTGTGGCCGTTTACGTCGCCGTCCAGCTCGACCAGGATGGGCACCAC
CCCGGTGAACAGCTCCTCGCCCTTGCTCACCATTGCAGCGGCCGCCGATCCAGAGCCGCTGCCGGAACCA
CTCCCTGAGCCCGATCCAGAGCCGCTTCCGGAACCACTCCCTGATGCGATCGCACTAGCGGCACCTGATG
AGACCAAGCTTCACTTCTATAGTGTCACCTAAATAGCTCGTGTGAAATTGTTATCCGCTCACAATTCCAC
ACAACATACGAGCCGAGCA
